>Addgene plasmid #111323 | puC19 preACT1(WT) | addgene full sequence | sequence record 217678 | Addgene NGS Result
CTTATCGAAATTAATACGACTCACTATAGGGAGACCGGAATTCGAGCTCGCCCCTTTTAGATTTTTCACG
CTTACTGCTTTTTTCTTCCCAAGATCGAAAATTTACTGAATTAACAATGGATTCTGGTATGTTCTAGCGC
TTGCACCATCCCATTTAACTGTAAGAAGAATTGCACGGTCCCAATTGCTCGAGAGATTTCTCTTTTACCT
TTTTTTACTATTTTTCACTCTCCCATAACCTCCTATATTGACTGATCTGTAATAACCACGATATTATTGG
AATAAATAGGGGCTTGAAATTTGGAAAAAAAAAAAAACTGAAATATTTTCGTGATAAGTGATAGTGATAT
TCTTCTTTTATTTGCTACTGTGTCTCATGTACTAACATCGATTGCTTCATTCTTTTTGTTGCTATATTAT
ATGTTTAGAGGTTGCTGCTTTGGTTATTGATAACGGTTCTGGTATGTGTAAAGCCGGTTTTGCCGGTGAC
GACGCTCCTCGTGCTGTCTTCCCATCTATCGTCGGTAGACCAAGACACCAAGGTATCATGGTCGGTATGG
GTCAAAAAGACTCCTACGTTGGTGATGAAGGGGATCCTCTAGAGTCGACCTGCAGCCCAAGCTTGGCACT
GGCCGTCGTTTTACAACGTCGTGACTGGGAAAACCCTGGCGTTACCCAACTTAATCGCCTTGCAGCACAT
CCCCCTTTCGCCAGCTGGCGTAATAGCGAAGAGGCCCGCACCGATCGCCCTTCCCAACAGTTGCGCAGCC
TGAATGGCGAATGGCGCCTGATGCGGTATTTTCTCCTTACGCATCTGTGCGGTATTTCACACCGCATATG
GTGCACTCTCAGTACAATCTGCTCTGATGCCGCATAGTTAAGCCAGCCCCGACACCCGCCAACACCCGCT
GACGCGCCCTGACGGGCTTGTCTGCTCCCGGCATCCGCTTACAGACAAGCTGTGACCGTCTCCGGGAGCT
GCATGTGTCAGAGGTTTTCACCGTCATCACCGAAACGCGCGAGACGAAAGGGCCTCGTGATACGCCTATT
TTTATAGGTTAATGTCATGATAATAATGGTTTCTTAGACGTCAGGTGGCACTTTTCGGGGAAATGTGCGC
GGAACCCCTATTTGTTTATTTTTCTAAATACATTCAAATATGTATCCGCTCATGAGACAATAACCCTGAT
AAATGCTTCAATAATATTGAAAAAGGAAGAGTATGAGTATTCAACATTTCCGTGTCGCCCTTATTCCCTT
TTTTGCGGCATTTTGCCTTCCTGTTTTTGCTCACCCAGAAACGCTGGTGAAAGTAAAAGATGCTGAAGAT
CAGTTGGGTGCACGAGTGGGTTACATCGAACTGGATCTCAACAGCGGTAAGATCCTTGAGAGTTTTCGCC
CCGAAGAACGTTTTCCAATGATGAGCACTTTTAAAGTTCTGCTATGTGGCGCGGTATTATCCCGTATTGA
CGCCGGGCAAGAGCAACTCGGTCGCCGCATACACTATTCTCAGAATGACTTGGTTGAGTACTCACCAGTC
ACAGAAAAGCATCTTACGGATGGCATGACAGTAAGAGAATTATGCAGTGCTGCCATAACCATGAGTGATA
ACACTGCGGCCAACTTACTTCTGACAACGATCGGAGGACCGAAGGAGCTAACCGCTTTTTTGCACAACAT
GGGGGATCATGTAACTCGCCTTGATCGTTGGGAACCGGAGCTGAATGAAGCCATACCAAACGACGAGCGT
GACACCACGATGCCTGTAGCAATGGCAACAACGTTGCGCAAACTATTAACTGGCGAACTACTTACTCTAG
CTTCCCGGCAACAATTAATAGACTGGATGGAGGCGGATAAAGTTGCAGGACCACTTCTGCGCTCGGCCCT
TCCGGCTGGCTGGTTTATTGCTGATAAATCTGGAGCCGGTGAGCGTGGGTCTCGCGGTATCATTGCAGCA
CTGGGGCCAGATGGTAAGCCCTCCCGTATCGTAGTTATCTACACGACGGGGAGTCAGGCAACTATGGATG
AACGAAATAGACAGATCGCTGAGATAGGTGCCTCACTGATTAAGCATTGGTAACTGTCAGACCAAGTTTA
CTCATATATACTTTAGATTGATTTAAAACTTCATTTTTAATTTAAAAGGATCTAGGTGAAGATCCTTTTT
GATAATCTCATGACCAAAATCCCTTAACGTGAGTTTTCGTTCCACTGAGCGTCAGACCCCGTAGAAAAGA
TCAAAGGATCTTCTTGAGATCCTTTTTTTCTGCGCGTAATCTGCTGCTTGCAAACAAAAAAACCACCGCT
ACCAGCGGTGGTTTGTTTGCCGGATCAAGAGCTACCAACTCTTTTTCCGAAGGTAACTGGCTTCAGCAGA
GCGCAGATACCAAATACTGTCCTTCTAGTGTAGCCGTAGTTAGGCCACCACTTCAAGAACTCTGTAGCAC
CGCCTACATACCTCGCTCTGCTAATCCTGTTACCAGTGGCTGCTGCCAGTGGCGATAAGTCGTGTCTTAC
CGGGTTGGACTCAAGACGATAGTTACCGGATAAGGCGCAGCGGTCGGGCTGAACGGGGGGTTCGTGCACA
CAGCCCAGCTTGGAGCGAACGACCTACACCGAACTGAGATACCTACAGCGTGAGCTATGAGAAAGCGCCA
CGCTTCCCGAAGGGAGAAAGGCGGACAGGTATCCGGTAAGCGGCAGGGTCGGAACAGGAGAGCGCACGAG
GGAGCTTCCAGGGGGAAACGCCTGGTATCTTTATAGTCCTGTCGGGTTTCGCCACCTCTGACTTGAGCGT
CGATTTTTGTGATGCTCGTCAGGGGGGCGGAGCCTATGGAAAAACGCCAGCAACGCGGCCTTTTTACGGT
TCCTGGCCTTTTGCTGGCCTTTTGCTCACATGTTCTTTCCTGCGTTATCCCCTGATTCTGTGGATAACCG
TATTACCGCCTTTGAGTGAGCTGATACCGCTCGCCGCAGCCGAACGACCGAGCGCAGCGAGTCAGTGAGC
GAGGAAGCGGAAGAGCGCCTGATGCGGTATTTTCTCCTTACGCATCTGTGCGGTATTTCACACCGCATAT
GGTGCACTCTCAGTACAATCTGCTCTGATGCGCTACGTGACTGGGTCATGGCTGCGCCCCGACACCCGCC
AACACCCGCTGACGCGCCCTGACGGGCTTGTCTGCTCCCGGCATCCGCTTACAGACAAGCTGTGACCGTC
TCCGGGAGCTGCATGTGTCAGAGGTTTTCACCGTCATCACCGAAACGCGCGAGGCCCAGCTGG
Features (pLannotate 1.2.2; 12 found; start..end, strand, type, name):
     12..30      +  promoter       T7 promoter: promoter for bacteriophage T7 RNA polymerase
    428..589     +  CDS            ACT1 (fragment): ACT_SACBA - Experimental evidence at protein level: Swiss-Prot protein existence level 1. Actins are highly conserved proteins that are involved in various types of cell motility and are ubiquitously expressed in all eukaryotic cells. From Saccharomyces bayanus (Yeast) (Saccharomyces uvarum x Saccharomyces eubayanus).
    590..615     +  misc_feature   MCS (fragment): pUC18/19 multiple cloning site
    627..781     +  CDS            lacZα (fragment): LacZα fragment of β-galactosidase; lacZ fragment
    787..886     -  misc_feature   bom (fragment): basis of mobility region from pBR322
    988..1023    -  CDS            rop (fragment): Rop protein, which maintains plasmids at low copy number; rop
   1118..1222    +  promoter       AmpR promoter: bla
   1223..2083    +  CDS            AmpR: β-lactamase; bla; confers resistance to ampicillin, carbenicillin, and related antibiotics
   2254..2842    +  rep_origin     ori: high-copy-number ColE1/pMB1/pBR322/pUC origin of replication
   3028..3111    -  misc_feature   bom (fragment): basis of mobility region from pBR322
   3111..3136    -  misc_feature   bom (fragment): basis of mobility region from pBR322
   3238..3275    -  CDS            rop (fragment): Rop protein, which maintains plasmids at low copy number; rop
