[The description below was written by a language model from this plasmid's Addgene catalogue record and pLannotate feature annotations shown in this document.]
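Description:
puC19 preACT1(WT) is a small (about 3.3 kb) pUC19-based bacterial plasmid that serves as a template for in vitro transcription of wild-type actin pre-mRNA from Saccharomyces cerevisiae. It is propagated in E. coli at high copy number through the ColE1/pMB1-type pUC origin and is selected with ampicillin via the β-lactamase gene (AmpR) and its native bla promoter. The annotation also picks up remnants of the pUC18/19 multiple cloning site and a partial lacZα fragment, as well as short fragments resembling the pBR322 bom and rop regions. These are backbone leftovers rather than functional elements.

The payload is a bacteriophage T7 promoter at the start of the sequence record, followed by the ACT1 insert. The annotation tool recognises only a short fragment of actin coding sequence near the downstream end of the insert, just before the cloning-site remnant, and matches it to a closely related Saccharomyces actin entry, whereas the catalogue lists the species as S. cerevisiae. The roughly 400 nt between the T7 promoter and that coding fragment are unannotated. Because the construct is described as a pre-mRNA template, this stretch presumably holds the first exon and the ACT1 intron, but the record does not map the exon and intron boundaries.

T7 RNA polymerase transcription from this plasmid yields an unspliced ACT1 substrate, which the depositor states is meant for in vitro splicing reactions. The "WT" designation marks it as the unmutated reference substrate, and the associated study examined how spliceosome components regulate the fidelity of pre-mRNA splicing.
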