Addgene plasmid #111323: puC19 preACT1(WT)
Purpose: for T7 transcription of wt actin pre-mRNA
Depositing lab: Christine Guthrie. Depositing organization: University of California, San Francisco (UCSF). Publication: The Isy1p component of the NineTeen complex interacts with the ATPase Prp16p to regulate the fidelity of pre-mRNA splicing. Villa T, Guthrie C. Genes Dev. 2005 Aug 15;19(16):1894-904. doi: 10.1101/gad.1336305. PubMed 16103217.
Backbone
  Vector backbone: pUC19
  Vector type: Bacterial Expression
Growth in bacteria
  Bacterial resistance: Ampicillin, 100 μg/mL
  Growth temperature: 37°C
  Growth strain: DH5alpha
  Copy number: High Copy
Gene/Insert
  Gene/Insert name: ACT1
  Species: S. cerevisiae (budding yeast)
Terms and licenses: Academic/Nonprofit Terms; Industry Terms: Not Available to Industry
Depositor comments: for use in in vitro splicing reactions
How to cite: puC19 preACT1(WT) was a gift from Christine Guthrie (Addgene plasmid # 111323 ; http://n2t.net/addgene:111323 ; RRID:Addgene_111323)
