>Addgene plasmid #111323 | puC19 preACT1(WT) | addgene partial sequence | sequence record 215917 | M13-F20 5'-TGTAAAACGACGGCCAGT-3'
NNNNNNNNNGNNGNCNNNTCTAGAGGANCCCCTTCNTCACCAACGTAGGAGTCTTTTTGACCCATACCGA
CCATGATACCTTGGTGTCTTGGTCTACCGACGATAGATGGGAAGACAGCACGAGGAGCGTCGTCACCGGC
AAAACCGGCTTTACACATACCAGAACCGTTATCAATAACCAAAGCAGCAACCTCTAAACATATAATATAG
CAACAAAAAGAATGAAGCAATCGATGTTAGTACATGAGACACAGTAGCAAATAAAAGAAGAATATCACTA
TCACTTATCACGAAAATATTTCAGTTTTTTTTTTTTTCCAAATTTCAAGCCCCTATTTATTCCAATAATA
TCGTGGTTATTACAGATCAGTCAATATAGGAGGTTATGGGAGAGTGAAAAATAGTAAAAAAAGGTAAAAG
AGAAATCTCTCGAGCAATTGGGACCGTGCAATTCTTCTTACAGTTAAATGGGATGGTGCAAGCGCTAGAA
CATACCAGAATCCATTGTTAATTCAGTAAATTTTCGATCTTGGGAAGAAAAAAGCAGTAAGCGTGAAAAA
TCTAAAAGGGGCGAGCTCGAATTCCGGTCTCCCTATAGTGAGTCGTATTAATTTCGATAAGCCAGCTGGG
CCTCGCGCGTTTCGGTGATGACGGTGAAAACCTCTGACACATGCAGCTCCCGGAGACGGTCACAGCTTGT
CTGTAAGCGGATGCCGGGAGCAGACAAGCCCGTCAGGGCGCGTCAGCGGGTGTTGGCGGGTGTCGGGGCG
CAGCCATGACCCAGTCACGTAGCGCATCAGAGCAGATTGTACTGAGAGTGCACCATATGCGGTGTGAAAT
ACCGCACAGATGCGTAAGGAGAAAATACCGCATCAGGCGCTCTTCCGCTTCCTCGCTCACTGACTCGCTG
CGCTCGGTCGTTCGGCTGCGGCGAGCGGTATCAGCTCACTCAAAGGNGGTAATACGGTTATCCACAGAAT
CNGGGGATAACGCNNN
